Addgene plasmid #221159: CUP1-∆ssCPY*-mScarletI in pRS315
Purpose: Fluorescent reporter for cytoplasmic aggregates under LEU2 selection marker
Depositing lab: Mark Leake. Depositing organization: University of York.
Backbone
  Vector backbone: pRS315
  Backbone size w/o insert (bp): 5937
  Total vector size (bp): 8892
  Vector type: Yeast Expression
  Selectable markers: LEU2
Growth in bacteria
  Bacterial resistance: Ampicillin, 100 μg/mL
  Growth temperature: 37°C
  Growth strain: DH5alpha
  Copy number: High Copy
Gene/Insert
  Gene/Insert name: Carboxypeptidase Y (alt name: ∆ssCPY*)
  Species: S. cerevisiae (budding yeast)
  Insert size (bp): 1536
  Mutation: Deletion signal peptide, G255A mutation
  Entrez Gene: PRC1 (a.k.a. YMR297W, CPY1, LBC1)
  Tag / fusion protein: mScarletI
  Cloning method: Gibson Cloning
  Sequencing primers: 5′ tgtatcaattgcattataatatcttcttgt; 3′ aactaattacatgatatcgacaaaggaaaa
Terms and licenses: Academic/Nonprofit Terms; Industry Terms: Not Available to Industry
How to cite: CUP1-∆ssCPY*-mScarletI in pRS315 was a gift from Mark Leake (Addgene plasmid # 221159 ; http://n2t.net/addgene:221159 ; RRID:Addgene_221159)
