[The description below was written by a language model from this plasmid's Addgene catalogue record and pLannotate feature annotations shown in this document.]
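Description:
CUP1-∆ssCPY*-mScarletI in pRS315 is a yeast expression plasmid built on the pRS315 shuttle backbone. In Saccharomyces cerevisiae it is maintained through a CEN6/ARS element, which gives stable, low-copy centromeric propagation, and it is selected by complementation of leucine auxotrophy with the LEU2 marker under its own promoter. In E. coli it replicates from a high-copy ColE1/pUC-type origin with ampicillin resistance (bla). The backbone also carries pBluescript-derived elements: an f1 origin, lac promoter/operator and lacZα remnants, and flanking T3 and T7 promoters. Several short annotated fragments (lacI, rop, bom, NFS1 and others) are residual backbone or LEU2-flanking sequence rather than functional parts. The catalogue lists a total size of 8,892 bp, slightly more than the 8,877 nt sequenced record.

The expression cassette, inserted by Gibson assembly into the polylinker region, consists of the copper-regulated CUP1 metallothionein promoter driving a 1,536 bp PRC1 (carboxypeptidase Y) coding sequence, followed by mScarlet-I and a CYC1 terminator. The feature order places the monomeric, rapidly maturing red fluorescent protein at the C-terminus of CPY. The CPY variant lacks its signal peptide, so it is not targeted to the secretory pathway and stays in the cytoplasm. It also carries the point mutation recorded as G255A, the "CPY*" change associated with misfolding. The resulting fusion is therefore a Cu2+-inducible, misfolding-prone cytosolic protein. The record gives its purpose as a fluorescent reporter for cytoplasmic aggregates in yeast under LEU2 selection, which suits live-cell imaging of aggregate formation and protein quality control.
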