Features (pLannotate 1.2.2; 25 found; start..end, strand, type, name):
    556..648     +  CDS            lacI (fragment): lac repressor; lacI; The lac repressor binds to the lac operator to inhibit transcription in E. coli. This inhibition can be relieved by adding lactose or isopropyl-β-D-thiogalactopyranoside (IPTG).
    661..682     +  protein_bind   CAP binding site: CAP binding activates transcription in the presence of cAMP. E. coli catabolite activator protein
    697..727     +  promoter       lac promoter: promoter for the E. coli lac operon
    735..751     +  protein_bind   lac operator: The lac repressor binds to the lac operator to inhibit transcription in E. coli. This inhibition can be relieved by adding lactose or isopropyl-β-D-thiogalactopyranoside (IPTG). lac repressor encoded by lacI
    796..814     +  promoter       T3 promoter: promoter for bacteriophage T3 RNA polymerase
    832..1014    -  terminator     CYC1 terminator (fragment): S. cerevisiae CYC1; transcription terminator for CYC1
   1043..1102    -  CDS            CYC1 (fragment): CYC1_YEAST - Experimental evidence at protein level: Swiss-Prot protein existence level 1. Electron carrier protein. The oxidized form of the cytochrome c heme group can accept an electron from the heme group of the cytochrome c1 subunit of ubiquinol-cytochrome c oxidoreductase. Cytochrome c then transfers this electron to the dinuclear copper A center (CU(A)) of the COX2 subunit of cytochrome oxidase, the final protein carrier in the mitochondrial electron-transport chain. Isoform 1 (CYC1) is the predominant cytochrome c during aerobic/normoxic growth. From Saccharomyces cerevisiae (strain AT
   1139..1834    -  CDS            mScarlet-I: mScarlet-I is a basic (constitutively fluorescent) red fluorescent protein published in 2016, derived from synthetic construct. It is reported to be a rapidly-maturing monomer with moderate acid sensitivity.
   1841..3376    -  CDS            PRC1: CBPY_YEAST - Experimental evidence at protein level: Swiss-Prot protein existence level 1. Involved in degradation of small peptides. Digests preferentially peptides containing an aliphatic or hydrophobic residue in P1' position, as well as methionine, leucine or phenylalanine in P1 position of ester substrate. From Saccharomyces cerevisiae (strain ATCC 204508 / S288c) (Baker's yeast).
   3417..3651    -  promoter       CUP1 promoter: S. cerevisiae CUP1; inducible metallothionein promoter, regulated by Cu2+
   3783..3806    -  misc_feature   MCS (fragment): pBluescript multiple cloning site
   3815..3833    -  promoter       T7 promoter: promoter for bacteriophage T7 RNA polymerase
   3836..3993    +  CDS            lacZα (fragment): LacZα fragment of β-galactosidase; lacZ fragment
   3997..4425    +  rep_origin     f1 ori (sequence partly withheld): f1 bacteriophage origin of replication; arrow indicates direction of (+) strand synthesis
   4453..4505    -  misc_feature   bom (fragment): basis of mobility region from pBR322
   4536..4613    +  CDS            YO192_YEAST (fragment): Experimental evidence at protein level: Swiss-Prot protein existence level 1. From Saccharomyces cerevisiae (strain ATCC 204508 / S288c) (Baker's yeast).
   4753..5160    +  promoter       LEU2 promoter: S. cerevisiae LEU2
   5161..6255    +  CDS            LEU2: 3-isopropylmalate dehydrogenase, required for leucine biosynthesis; S. cerevisiae LEU2; yeast auxotrophic marker
   6616..6732    -  CDS            NFS1 (fragment): NFS1_YEAST - Also known as SPL1 From Saccharomyces cerevisiae (strain ATCC 204508 / S288c) (Baker's yeast).
   6731..6781    -  misc_feature   bom (fragment): basis of mobility region from pBR322
   6883..6918    -  CDS            rop (fragment): Rop protein, which maintains plasmids at low copy number; rop
   6986..7489    -  misc_feature   CEN/ARS: S. cerevisiae CEN6 centromere fused to an autonomously replicating sequence
   7526..7630    +  promoter       AmpR promoter: bla
   7631..8491    +  CDS            AmpR: β-lactamase; bla; confers resistance to ampicillin, carbenicillin, and related antibiotics
   8662..373     +  rep_origin     ori (across the origin): high-copy-number ColE1/pMB1/pBR322/pUC origin of replication
>Addgene plasmid #221159 | CUP1-∆ssCPY*-mScarletI in pRS315 | addgene full sequence | sequence record 450960 | Addgene NGS Result
GCTAATCCTGTTACCAGTGGCTGCTGCCAGTGGCGATAAGTCGTGTCTTACCGGGTTGGACTCAAGACGA
TAGTTACCGGATAAGGCGCAGCGGTCGGGCTGAACGGGGGGTTCGTGCACACAGCCCAGCTTGGAGCGAA
CGACCTACACCGAACTGAGATACCTACAGCGTGAGCTATGAGAAAGCGCCACGCTTCCCGAAGGGAGAAA
GGCGGACAGGTATCCGGTAAGCGGCAGGGTCGGAACAGGAGAGCGCACGAGGGAGCTTCCAGGGGGAAAC
GCCTGGTATCTTTATAGTCCTGTCGGGTTTCGCCACCTCTGACTTGAGCGTCGATTTTTGTGATGCTCGT
CAGGGGGGCGGAGCCTATGGAAAAACGCCAGCAACGCGGCCTTTTTACGGTTCCTGGCCTTTTGCTGGCC
TTTTGCTCACATGTTCTTTCCTGCGTTATCCCCTGATTCTGTGGATAACCGTATTACCGCCTTTGAGTGA
GCTGATACCGCTCGCCGCAGCCGAACGACCGAGCGCAGCGAGTCAGTGAGCGAGGAAGCGGAAGAGCGCC
CAATACGCAAACCGCCTCTCCCCGCGCGTTGGCCGATTCATTAATGCAGCTGGCACGACAGGTTTCCCGA
CTGGAAAGCGGGCAGTGAGCGCAACGCAATTAATGTGAGTTAGCTCACTCATTAGGCACCCCAGGCTTTA
CACTTTATGCTTCCGGCTCGTATGTTGTGTGGAATTGTGAGCGGATAACAATTTCACACAGGAAACAGCT
ATGACCATGATTACGCCAAGCTCGGAATTAACCCTCACTAAAGGGAACAAAAGCTGGGTACCGTACACGC
GTTTGTACAGAAAAAAAAGAAAAATTTGAAATATAAATAACGTTCTTAATACTAACATAACTATAAAAAA
ATAAATAGGGACCTAGACTTCAGGTTGTCTAACTCCTTCCTTTTCGGTTAGAGCGGATGTGGGGGGAGGG
CGTGAATGTAAGCGTGACATAACTAATTACATGATATCGACAAAGGAAAAGGGGCCTGTTTACTCACAGG
CTTTTTTCAAGTAGGTAATTAAGTCGTTTCTGTCTTTTTCCTTCTTCAACCCGGTACCGGATCCAGATAT
TCTATGGCAAAGCTTTTATTTATACAGCTCATCCATACCACCCGTGGAATGGCGGCCTTCACTTCTCTCA
TACTGCTCCACCACTGTGTAATCTTCGTTATGGCTGGTAATGTCCAGCTTACGATCCACGTTATACGCCC
CTGGCATTTGAACAGGTTTTTTCGCTTTGTATGTGGTCTTAAAGTCAGCGAGGTATCTGCCTCCATCCTT
GAGACGGAGTGCCATTTTGATATCTCCCTTTAAAACACCGTCCTCTGGATAGAGACGCTCCGTTGATGCC
TCCCAACCCATCGTTTTTTTCTGCATAACAGGCCCGTCAGGAGGAAAATTTGTCCCTCTGAGCTTGACCT
TATAAATCAGCGTGCCGTCTTCAAGACTGGTATCCTGCGTCACGGTGACAGCTCCTCCGTCTTCAAAGTT
CATTACTCTTTCCCACTTGAACCCTTCTGGGAAGCTCTGCTTGTAATAGTCAGGTATATCAGCAGGGTGT
TTGATGAAAGCTCTGGACCCATACATGAATTGTGGGCTTAAAATATCCCAACTAAATGGAAGTGGGCCAC
CTTTGGTAACTTTCAATTTAGCAGTCTGCGTACCTTCGTAAGGCCGCCCTTCGCCCTCTCCTTCTATCTC
GAACTCATGGCCGTTCATAGACCCCTCCATGTGAACTTTGAATCTCATGAACTCTTTGATTACGGCCTCT
CCTTTGGAGACCATCTCGAGTAAGGAGAAACCACCGTGGATCCATTCGTTAACCATACTTAAGGCGTTTT
CAGGGACGTCAAATGGAACCATGTGGCCACCATTGAAGACTCTCAAATAGGTGAAGTGCTTGTAGGATTT
GACTTCACCAGCGACCTCGTCGGTGATAGAAGCAGTCCAGTTACGTACTTTTTGGCTTGCAAATTCTTCG
TCGTACTTCCATGGCAAGACATCCGTCCACGCCTTATTACCCAACCAGTTACAGATGAAATCTTTATCGC
CTGCATATACCAGAATGGGTAGGTCTTGATTCAAAAGATCTGTTACGGCGGTGTGGTAAGGCTTCATCCA
ATCACCCGCAAACAGGAAATTTCTGTTGATATCGAAGTTACAGGATTCGTAGTGGTCAACCTCCGCACCG
ACAGCTTCTTTGACGTAGTCCTGGTTTAAGTAGTCGTCGATATCTTGTAACGTTGGGTAGCACAAATTGC
CACCTTCACAATCCTTCCTGATATCGTAAACGTTTCTGCCGGTACGTTGGTAAGGAGCCAATTGGGCGTT
ATTACAATAAATGGTAGCTGGAACACAGGACCAGACGGATTGCGAGTCATAGCACGACTCGATCAAGCCC
AAACAACGTTCCAAAGAGTCTTCCATAGCAGAGCATTCCTCCGAGGGCAAAACAGATGGTTCGCCACCTT
CACCACAGGCCATTGGTTCGTAATAGTTATACTGAGTCAATGGGTCAGTGAGGCCATTTCCGATCAAGAC
GGAGGTTAAGTTGAAGTTTCTGTCCTTGTGAGACAAAATTTCAGAGGCAAAAACAGGGATGTAATGGCCG
GCGTAGGATTCCCTAGCGATGTGGAAATCTTGGCCCTTGTTGACGTATTCAGGGAACTGATCGAAGAACA
ACTCCAAGAAGTTATAGACATCCTTACCAGCGGCGACAGTGTTGGAAACACCTGAGGACCCGGAATACGA
GAACCCAACGTTGACAGGCTGGTCAAGGAAGATCACGGTGGCATTGCTGTTCCAAGAGTAAGGGTTCCCG
ATGGGTTTCAAATCAGGTCCAATGGATGAGGGTCCTAATTCAAAGAACAGCCCGGTTAGTGAAGAACAAC
CTGGACCCCCGTTCAACCAAAGGATGACCGGATCCTTTGCAGGATCGTTTCTACTTTCAAAAGTCCAAAA
GAAGAAATGCTTGTCCTCGTCTTCCACATCCAAGTAACCCGTGTACTGTGTGACATTTGGGTCAATGCCC
AGGATTTTAGGGTCCTTAATCTTGTTGACACGAAGCTGATAGTTTTCAATTGCGTCATTCTTGACCACAA
AGTCCCAGTCTTTCTTCGTTTTGATTGCTTCAGGGAATTTTGGCTTAGTGGAAGTTTCAAGGCTCATAAC
CTGGTTTGGGTACAAATGCTCTATTTGGGCCCAAGCGTCCAATACATTGGAGTCCAACTCCTTCAAGAGA
TGATCCAGGTCGAGGTCCAAACCAAATTTTTCCGCAGCTTGCAGCAAAACGTCCTTATCTAGACCCAACG
GTCTTTGCAATGAGATCATGAATTCGTTACAGTTTGTTTTTCTTAATATCTATTTCGATGACTTCTATAT
GATATTGCACTAACAAGAAGATATTATAATGCAATTGACACAAGACAAGGAGTTATTTGCTTCTCTTTTA
TATGATTCTGACAATCCATATTGCGTTGGTAGTCTTTTTTGCTGGAACGGTTCAGCGGAAAAGACGCATC
GCTCTTTTTGCTTCTAGAAGAAATGCCAGCAAAAGAATCTCTTGACAGTGACTGACAGCAAAAATGTCTT
TTTCTAACTAGTAACAAGGCTAAGATATCAGCCTGAAATAAAGGGTGGTGAAGTAATAATTAAATCATCC
GTATAAACCTATACACATATATGAGGAAAAATAATACAAAAGTGTTTTAAATACAGATACATACATGAAC
ATGCGGCCGCCACCGCGGTGGAGCTCCAATTCGCCCTATAGTGAGTCGTATTACAATTCACTGGCCGTCG
TTTTACAACGTCGTGACTGGGAAAACCCTGGCGTTACCCAACTTAATCGCCTTGCAGCACATCCCCCTTT
CGCCAGCTGGCGTAATAGCGAAGAGGCCCGCACCGATCGCCCTTCCCAACAGTTGCGCAGCCTGAATGGC
GAATGG
[124 nt withheld, positions 3997-4120]
C
[91 nt withheld, positions 4122-4212]
A
[49 nt withheld, positions 4214-4262]
CCTTTGACGTTGGAGTCCACGTTCTTT
[37 nt withheld, positions 4290-4326]
ACCCTATCTCGGTCTATTCTTTTGATTTATAAGGGATTTTGCCGATTTCGGCCTATTGGTTAAAAAATGA
GCTGATTTAACAAAAATTTAACGCGAATTTTAACAAAATATTAGCGCTTACAATTTCCTGATGCGGTATT
TTCTCCTTACGCATCTGTGCGGTATTTCACACCGCATATCGACCGGTCGAGGAGAACTTCTAGTATATCT
ACATACCTAATATTATTGCCTTATTAAAAATGGAATCCCAACAATTACATCAAAATCCACATTCTCTTCA
AAATCAATTGTCCTGTACTTCCTTGTTCATGTGTGTTCAAAAACGTTATATTTATAGGATAATTATACTC
TATTTCTCAACAAGTAATTGGTTGTTTGGCCGAGCGGTCTAAGGCGCCTGATTCAAGAAATATCTTGACC
GCAGTTAACTGTGGGAATACTCAGGTATCGTAAGATGCAAGAGTTCGAATCTCTTAGCAACCATTATTTT
TTTCCTCAACATAACGAGAACACACAGGGGCGCTATCGCACAGAATCAAATTCGATGACTGGAAATTTTT
TGTTAATTTCAGAGGTCGCCTGACGCATATACCTTTTTCAACTGAAAAATTGGGAGAAAAAGGAAAGGTG
AGAGCGCCGGAACCGGCTTTTCATATAGAATAGAGAAGCGTTCATGACTAAATGCTTGCATCACAATACT
TGAAGTTGACAATATTATTTAAGGACCTATTGTTTTTTCCAATAGGTGGTTAGCAATCGTCTTACTTTCT
AACTTTTCTTACCTTTTACATTTCAGCAATATATATATATATATTTCAAGGATATACCATTCTAATGTCT
GCCCCTAAGAAGATCGTCGTTTTGCCAGGTGACCACGTTGGTCAAGAAATCACAGCCGAAGCCATTAAGG
TTCTTAAAGCTATTTCTGATGTTCGTTCCAATGTCAAGTTCGATTTCGAAAATCATTTAATTGGTGGTGC
TGCTATCGATGCTACAGGTGTTCCACTTCCAGATGAGGCGCTGGAAGCCTCCAAGAAGGCTGATGCCGTT
TTGTTAGGTGCTGTGGGTGGTCCTAAATGGGGTACCGGTAGTGTTAGACCTGAACAAGGTTTACTAAAAA
TCCGTAAAGAACTTCAATTGTACGCCAACTTAAGACCATGTAACTTTGCATCCGACTCTCTTTTAGACTT
ATCTCCAATCAAGCCACAATTTGCTAAAGGTACTGACTTCGTTGTTGTCAGAGAATTAGTGGGAGGTATT
TACTTTGGTAAGAGAAAGGAAGACGATGGTGATGGTGTCGCTTGGGATAGTGAACAATACACCGTTCCAG
AAGTGCAAAGAATCACAAGAATGGCCGCTTTCATGGCCCTACAACATGAGCCACCATTGCCTATTTGGTC
CTTGGATAAAGCTAATGTTTTGGCCTCTTCAAGATTATGGAGAAAAACTGTGGAGGAAACCATCAAGAAC
GAATTCCCTACATTGAAGGTTCAACATCAATTGATTGATTCTGCCGCCATGATCCTAGTTAAGAACCCAA
CCCACCTAAATGGTATTATAATCACCAGCAACATGTTTGGTGATATCATCTCCGATGAAGCCTCCGTTAT
CCCAGGTTCCTTGGGTTTGTTGCCATCTGCGTCCTTGGCCTCTTTGCCAGACAAGAACACCGCATTTGGT
TTGTACGAACCATGCCACGGTTCTGCTCCAGATTTGCCAAAGAATAAGGTCAACCCTATCGCCACTATCT
TGTCTGCTGCAATGATGTTGAAATTGTCATTGAACTTGCCTGAAGAAGGTAAGGCCATTGAAGATGCAGT
TAAAAAGGTTTTGGATGCAGGTATCAGAACTGGTGATTTAGGTGGTTCCAACAGTACCACCGAAGTCGGT
GATGCTGTCGCCGAAGAAGTTAAGAAAATCCTTGCTTAAAAAGATTCTCTTTTTTTATGATATTTGTACA
TAAACTTTATAAATGAAATTCATAATAGAAACGACACGAAATTACAAAATGGAATATGTTCATAGGGTAG
ACGAAACTATATACGCAATCTACATACATTTATCAAGAAGGAGAAAAAGGAGGATGTAAAGGAATACAGG
TAAGCAAATTGATACTAATGGCTCAACGTGATAAGGAAAAAGAATTGCACTTTAACATTAATATTGACAA
GGAGGAGGGCACCACACAAAAAGTTAGGTGTAACAGAAAATCATGAAACTATGATTCCTAATTTATATAT
TGGAGGATTTTCTCTAAAAAAAAAAAATACAACAAATAAAAAACACTCAATGACCTGACCATTTGATGGA
GTTTAAGTCAATACCTTCTTGAACCATTTCCCATAATGGTGAAAGTTCCCTCAAGAATTTTACTCTGTCA
GAAACGGCCTTAACGACGTAGTCGATATGGTGCACTCTCAGTACAATCTGCTCTGATGCCGCATAGTTAA
GCCAGCCCCGACACCCGCCAACACCCGCTGACGCGCCCTGACGGGCTTGTCTGCTCCCGGCATCCGCTTA
CAGACAAGCTGTGACCGTCTCCGGGAGCTGCATGTGTCAGAGGTTTTCACCGTCATCACCGAAACGCGCG
AGACGAAAGGGCCTCGTGATACGCCTATTTTTATAGGTTAATGTCATGATAATAATGGTTTCTTAGACGG
ATCGCTTGCCTGTAACTTACACGCGCCTCGTATCTTTTAATGATGGAATAATTTGGGAATTTACTCTGTG
TTTATTTATTTTTATGTTTTGTATTTGGATTTTAGAAAGTAAATAAAGAAGGTAGAAGAGTTACGGAATG
AAGAAAAAAAAATAAACAAAGGTTTAAAAAATTTCAACAAAAAGCGTACTTTACATATATATTTATTAGA
CAAGAAAAGCAGATTAAATAGATATACATTCGATTAACGATAAGTAAAATGTAAAATCACAGGATTTTCG
TGTGTGGTCTTCTACACAGACAAGATGAAACAATTCGGCATTAATACCTGAGAGCAGGAAGAGCAAGATA
AAAGGTAGTATTTGTTGGCGATCCCCCTAGAGTCTTTTACATCTTCGGAAAACAAAAACTATTTTTTCTT
TAATTTCTTTTTTTACTTTCTATTTTTAATTTATATATTTATATTAAAAAATTTAAATTATAATTATTTT
TATAGCACGTGATGAAAAGGACCCAGGTGGCACTTTTCGGGGAAATGTGCGCGGAACCCCTATTTGTTTA
TTTTTCTAAATACATTCAAATATGTATCCGCTCATGAGACAATAACCCTGATAAATGCTTCAATAATATT
GAAAAAGGAAGAGTATGAGTATTCAACATTTCCGTGTCGCCCTTATTCCCTTTTTTGCGGCATTTTGCCT
TCCTGTTTTTGCTCACCCAGAAACGCTGGTGAAAGTAAAAGATGCTGAAGATCAGTTGGGTGCACGAGTG
GGTTACATCGAACTGGATCTCAACAGCGGTAAGATCCTTGAGAGTTTTCGCCCCGAAGAACGTTTTCCAA
TGATGAGCACTTTTAAAGTTCTGCTATGTGGCGCGGTATTATCCCGTATTGACGCCGGGCAAGAGCAACT
CGGTCGCCGCATACACTATTCTCAGAATGACTTGGTTGAGTACTCACCAGTCACAGAAAAGCATCTTACG
GATGGCATGACAGTAAGAGAATTATGCAGTGCTGCCATAACCATGAGTGATAACACTGCGGCCAACTTAC
TTCTGACAACGATCGGAGGACCGAAGGAGCTAACCGCTTTTTTGCACAACATGGGGGATCATGTAACTCG
CCTTGATCGTTGGGAACCGGAGCTGAATGAAGCCATACCAAACGACGAGCGTGACACCACGATGCCTGTA
GCAATGGCAACAACGTTGCGCAAACTATTAACTGGCGAACTACTTACTCTAGCTTCCCGGCAACAATTAA
TAGACTGGATGGAGGCGGATAAAGTTGCAGGACCACTTCTGCGCTCGGCCCTTCCGGCTGGCTGGTTTAT
TGCTGATAAATCTGGAGCCGGTGAGCGTGGGTCTCGCGGTATCATTGCAGCACTGGGGCCAGATGGTAAG
CCCTCCCGTATCGTAGTTATCTACACGACGGGGAGTCAGGCAACTATGGATGAACGAAATAGACAGATCG
CTGAGATAGGTGCCTCACTGATTAAGCATTGGTAACTGTCAGACCAAGTTTACTCATATATACTTTAGAT
TGATTTAAAACTTCATTTTTAATTTAAAAGGATCTAGGTGAAGATCCTTTTTGATAATCTCATGACCAAA
ATCCCTTAACGTGAGTTTTCGTTCCACTGAGCGTCAGACCCCGTAGAAAAGATCAAAGGATCTTCTTGAG
ATCCTTTTTTTCTGCGCGTAATCTGCTGCTTGCAAACAAAAAAACCACCGCTACCAGCGGTGGTTTGTTT
GCCGGATCAAGAGCTACCAACTCTTTTTCCGAAGGTAACTGGCTTCAGCAGAGCGCAGATACCAAATACT
GTTCTTCTAGTGTAGCCGTAGTTAGGCCACCACTTCAAGAACTCTGTAGCACCGCCTACATACCTCGCTC
T
